Addgene plasmid #62101: pMuLE ENTR H1 L1-R5
Purpose: (Empty Backbone) MuLE (Multiple Lentiviral Expression) Entry vector containing a H1 promoter for shRNA expression. Compatible with MultiSite Gateway cloning
Depositing lab: Ian Frew. Depositing organization: University of Zurich. Publication: A versatile modular vector system for rapid combinatorial mammalian genetics. Albers J, Danzer C, Rechsteiner M, Lehmann H, Brandt LP, Hejhal T, Catalano A, Busenhart P, Goncalves AF, Brandt S, Bode PK, Bode-Lesniewska B, Wild PJ, Frew IJ. J Clin Invest. 2015 Mar 9. pii: 79743. doi: 10.1172/JCI79743. PubMed 25751063.
Backbone
  Vector backbone: N/A
  Vector type: Mammalian Expression, RNAi ; MuLE Gateway Entry Vector
Growth in bacteria
  Bacterial resistance: Kanamycin, 50 μg/mL
  Growth temperature: 37°C
  Growth strain: JM110
  Copy number: High Copy
Gene/Insert
  Gene/Insert name: None
Terms and licenses: Academic/Nonprofit Terms; Industry Terms: Not Available to Industry
How to cite: pMuLE ENTR H1 L1-R5 was a gift from Ian Frew (Addgene plasmid # 62101 ; http://n2t.net/addgene:62101 ; RRID:Addgene_62101)
