[The description below was written by a language model from this plasmid's Addgene catalogue record and pLannotate feature annotations shown in this document.]
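Description:
pMuLE ENTR H1 L1-R5 is a small (about 3.1 kb) Gateway entry plasmid from the MuLE (Multiple Lentiviral Expression) modular cloning system, catalogued as an empty backbone for mammalian RNAi applications. It is maintained in E. coli at high copy through a ColE1/pUC-type origin and selected with kanamycin via an aminoglycoside phosphotransferase gene. No parental backbone is named in the record, but the layout is typical of a Gateway entry vector. The rrnB T1 and T2 transcription terminators lie upstream of the recombination cassette, where they insulate it from read-through transcription, and a T7 promoter sits just beyond its downstream end. Short lacI and lacZα fragments appear to be cloning remnants.

The functional module lies between an attL1 site and an attR5 site. It consists of a fragment of a pBluescript-type multiple cloning site followed by the human H1 RNA promoter, an RNA polymerase III promoter commonly used to drive short hairpin RNAs. Immediately downstream of the promoter, the annotation software detects a roughly 200 bp reverse-oriented match to mouse Sox4. The catalogue lists no insert, so this may be a stuffer or placeholder that is replaced when an shRNA is cloned in, although the record does not explain its role.

The L1-R5 site pairing assigns this module to the first position in a MultiSite Gateway LR reaction. There it is recombined with further entry vectors carrying complementary att sites and with a lentiviral destination vector. This allows an H1-driven shRNA cassette to be combined with other expression or knockdown elements in a single lentivirus for combinatorial genetic manipulation of mammalian cells.
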