Features (pLannotate 1.2.2; 12 found; start..end, strand, type, name):
    121..213     +  CDS            lacI (fragment): lac repressor; lacI; The lac repressor binds to the lac operator to inhibit transcription in E. coli. This inhibition can be relieved by adding lactose or isopropyl-β-D-thiogalactopyranoside (IPTG).
    268..295     -  terminator     rrnB T2 terminator: transcription terminator T2 from the E. coli rrnB gene
    427..470     +  terminator     rrnB T1 terminator: Escherichia coli rrnB; transcription terminator T1 from the E. coli rrnB gene
    517..553     -  CDS            lacZα (fragment): LacZα fragment of β-galactosidase; lacZ fragment
    569..668     +  protein_bind   attL1: mutant version of attL; recombination site for the Gateway® LR reaction LR Clonase™
    691..717     +  misc_feature   MCS (fragment): pBluescript multiple cloning site
    716..930     +  promoter       H1 promoter: human H1 RNA promoter
    932..1144    -  CDS            Sox4 (fragment): SOX4_MOUSE - Also known as Sox-4. Experimental evidence at protein level: Swiss-Prot protein existence level 1. Transcriptional activator that binds with high affinity to the T-cell enhancer motif 5'-AACAAAG-3' motif (PubMed:8404853). Required for IL17A-producing Vgamma2-positive gamma-delta T-cell maturation and development, via binding to regulator loci of RORC to modulate expression (PubMed:23562159). From Mus musculus (Mouse).
   1160..1283    +  protein_bind   attR5: mutant version of attR; recombination site for the Gateway® LR reaction LR Clonase™
   1339..1357    -  promoter       T7 promoter: promoter for bacteriophage T7 RNA polymerase
   1491..2300    +  CDS            KanR: aminoglycoside phosphotransferase; aph(3')-Ia; confers resistance to kanamycin in bacteria or G418 (Geneticin®) in eukaryotes
   2447..3035    +  rep_origin     ori: high-copy-number ColE1/pMB1/pBR322/pUC origin of replication
>Addgene plasmid #62101 | pMuLE ENTR H1 L1-R5 | depositor full sequence | sequence record 101390 | Full Sequence
CTTTCCTGCGTTATCCCCTGATTCTGTGGATAACCGTATTACCGCCTTTGAGTGAGCTGATACCGCTCGC
CGCAGCCGAACGACCGAGCGCAGCGAGTCAGTGAGCGAGGAAGCGGAAGAGCGCCCAATACGCAAACCGC
CTCTCCCCGCGCGTTGGCCGATTCATTAATGCAGCTGGCACGACAGGTTTCCCGACTGGAAAGCGGGCAG
TGAGCGCAACGCAATTAATACGCGTACCGCTAGCCAGGAAGAGTTTGTAGAAACGCAAAAAGGCCATCCG
TCAGGATGGCCTTCTGCTTAGTTTGATGCCTGGCAGTTTATGGCGGGCGTCCTGCCCGCCACCCTCCGGG
CCGTTGCTTCACAACGTTCAAATCCGCTCCCGGCGGATTTGTCCTACTCAGGAGAGCGTTCACCGACAAA
CAACAGATAAAACGAAAGGCCCAGTCTTCCGACTGAGCCTTTCGTTTTATTTGATGCCTGGCAGTTCCCT
ACTCTCGCGTTAACGCTAGCATGGATGTTTTCCCAGTCACGACGTTGTAAAACGACGGCCAGTCTTAAGC
TCGGGCCCCAAATAATGATTTTATTTTGACTGATAGTGACCTGTTCGTTGCAACAAATTGATGAGCAATG
CTTTTTTATAATGCCAACTTTGTACAAAAAAGCAGGCTCTATCGATCCAATTCAGTCGACTGGATCCCCC
GGGCTGCAGGAATTCGAACGCTGACGTCATCAACCCGCTCCAAGGAATCGCGGGCCCAGTGTCACTAGGC
GGGAACACCCAGCGCGCGTGCGCCCTGGCAGGAAGATGGCTGTGAGGGACAGGGGAGTGGCGCCCTGCAA
TATTTGCATGTCGCTATGTGTTCTGGGAAATCACCATAAACGTGAAATGTCTTTGGATTTGGGAATCTTA
TAAGTTCTGTATGAGACCACAGATCTCGGCGTTGTGCATGTCGGGCGACTGCTCCATGATCTTGCGCCGC
TCGATCTGCGACCACACCATAAAGGCGTTCATGGGCCGCTTGATGTGGCCACTGGGCGTCTTGCACCAGC
TGGGGTCGTCCGCCTTGCCGCCCGTCGACGCGGTGGAGCCAGGCGTCGGGGAGGACGCGATGCCCAGCTC
CAGGCCGGCGCCCGAGTCCGAGCTCTTTTTTGAATTCGACAACTTTGTATACAAAAGTTGAACGAGAAAC
GTAAAATGATATAAATATCAATATATTAAATTAGATTTTGCATAAAAAACAGACTACATAATACTGTAAA
ACACAACATATCCAGTCACTATGAATCAACTACTTAGATGGTATTAGTGACCTGTACTGCAGGGCGGCCG
CGATATCCCCTATAGTGAGTCGTATTACATGGTCATAGCTGTTTCCTGGCAGCTCTGGCCCGTGTCTCAA
AATCTCTGATGTTACATTGCACAAGATAAAAATATATCATCATGAACAATAAAACTGTCTGCTTACATAA
ACAGTAATACAAGGGGTGTTATGAGCCATATTCAACGGGAAACGTCGAGGCCGCGATTAAATTCCAACAT
GGATGCTGATTTATATGGGTATAAATGGGCTCGCGATAATGTCGGGCAATCAGGTGCGACAATCTATCGC
TTGTATGGGAAGCCCGATGCGCCAGAGTTGTTTCTGAAACATGGCAAAGGTAGCGTTGCCAATGATGTTA
CAGATGAGATGGTCAGACTAAACTGGCTGACGGAATTTATGCCTCTTCCGACCATCAAGCATTTTATCCG
TACTCCTGATGATGCATGGTTACTCACCACTGCGATCCCCGGAAAAACAGCATTCCAGGTATTAGAAGAA
TATCCTGATTCAGGTGAAAATATTGTTGATGCGCTGGCAGTGTTCCTGCGCCGGTTGCATTCGATTCCTG
TTTGTAATTGTCCTTTTAACAGCGATCGCGTATTTCGTCTCGCTCAGGCGCAATCACGAATGAATAACGG
TTTGGTTGATGCGAGTGATTTTGATGACGAGCGTAATGGCTGGCCTGTTGAACAAGTCTGGAAAGAAATG
CATAAACTTTTGCCATTCTCACCGGATTCAGTCGTCACTCATGGTGATTTCTCACTTGATAACCTTATTT
TTGACGAGGGGAAATTAATAGGTTGTATTGATGTTGGACGAGTCGGAATCGCAGACCGATACCAGGATCT
TGCCATCCTATGGAACTGCCTCGGTGAGTTTTCTCCTTCATTACAGAAACGGCTTTTTCAAAAATATGGT
ATTGATAATCCTGATATGAATAAATTGCAGTTTCATTTGATGCTCGATGAGTTTTTCTAATCAGAATTGG
TTAATTGGTTGTAACACTGGCAGAGCATTACGCTGACTTGACGGGACGGCGCAAGCTCATGACCAAAATC
CCTTAACGTGAGTTACGCGTCGTTCCACTGAGCGTCAGACCCCGTAGAAAAGATCAAAGGATCTTCTTGA
GATCCTTTTTTTCTGCGCGTAATCTGCTGCTTGCAAACAAAAAAACCACCGCTACCAGCGGTGGTTTGTT
TGCCGGATCAAGAGCTACCAACTCTTTTTCCGAAGGTAACTGGCTTCAGCAGAGCGCAGATACCAAATAC
TGTTCTTCTAGTGTAGCCGTAGTTAGGCCACCACTTCAAGAACTCTGTAGCACCGCCTACATACCTCGCT
CTGCTAATCCTGTTACCAGTGGCTGCTGCCAGTGGCGATAAGTCGTGTCTTACCGGGTTGGACTCAAGAC
GATAGTTACCGGATAAGGCGCAGCGGTCGGGCTGAACGGGGGGTTCGTGCACACAGCCCAGCTTGGAGCG
AACGACCTACACCGAACTGAGATACCTACAGCGTGAGCTATGAGAAAGCGCCACGCTTCCCGAAGGGAGA
AAGGCGGACAGGTATCCGGTAAGCGGCAGGGTCGGAACAGGAGAGCGCACGAGGGAGCTTCCAGGGGGAA
ACGCCTGGTATCTTTATAGTCCTGTCGGGTTTCGCCACCTCTGACTTGAGCGTCGATTTTTGTGATGCTC
GTCAGGGGGGCGGAGCCTATGGAAAAACGCCAGCAACGCGGCCTTTTTACGGTTCCTGGCCTTTTGCTGG
CCTTTTGCTCACATGTT
