>Addgene plasmid #62101 | pMuLE ENTR H1 L1-R5 | addgene partial sequence | sequence record 103550 | M13-F20 5'-TGTAAAACGACGGCCAGT-3'
GACTGATAGTGACCTGTTCGTTGCAACAAATTGATGAGCAATGCTTTTTTATAATGCCAACTTTGTACAA
AAAAGCAGGCTCTATCGATCCAATTCAGTCGACTGGATCCCCCGGGCTGCAGGAATTCGAACGCTGACGT
CATCAACCCGCTCCAAGGAATCGCGGGCCCAGTGTCACTAGGCGGGAACACCCAGCGCGCGTGCGCCCTG
GCAGGAAGATGGCTGTGAGGGACAGGGGAGTGGCGCCCTGCAATATTTGCATGTCGCTATGTGTTCTGGG
AAATCACCATAAACGTGAAATGTCTTTGGATTTGGGAATCTTATAAGTTCTGTATGAGACCACAGATCTC
GGCGTTGTGCATGTCGGGCGACTGCTCCATGATCTTGCGCCGCTCGATCTGCGACCACACCATAAAGGCG
TTCATGGGCCGCTTGATGTGGCCACTGGGCGTCTTGCACCAGCTGGGGTCGTCCGCCTTGCCGCCCGTCG
ACGCGGTGGAGCCAGGCGTCGGGGAGGACGCGATGCCCAGCTCCAGGCCGGCGCCCGAGTCCGAGCTCTT
TTTTGAATTCGACAACTTTGTATACAAAAGTTGAACGAGAAACGTAAAATGATATAAATATCAATATATT
AAATTAGATTTTGCATAAAAAACAGACTACATAATACTGTAAAACACAACATATCCAGTCACTATGAATC
AACTACTTAGATGGTATTAGTGACCTGTACTGCA
