>Addgene plasmid #62101 | pMuLE ENTR H1 L1-R5 | addgene partial sequence | sequence record 103551 | M13-Rev 5'-CAGGAAACAGCTATGACC-3'
TCACTAATACCATCTAAGTAGTTGATTCATAGTGACTGGATATGTTGTGTTTTACAGTATTATGTAGTCT
GTTTTTTATGCAAAATCTAATTTAATATATTGATATTTATATCATTTTACGTTTCTCGTTCAACTTTTGT
ATACAAAGTTGTCGAATTCAAAAAAGAGCTCGGACTCGGGCGCCGGCCTGGAGCTGGGCATCGCGTCCTC
CCCGACGCCTGGCTCCACCGCGTCGACGGGCGGCAAGGCGGACGACCCCAGCTGGTGCAAGACGCCCAGT
GGCCACATCAAGCGGCCCATGAACGCCTTTATGGTGTGGTCGCAGATCGAGCGGCGCAAGATCATGGAGC
AGTCGCCCGACATGCACAACGCCGAGATCTGTGGTCTCATACAGAACTTATAAGATTCCCAAATCCAAAG
ACATTTCACGTTTATGGTGATTTCCCAGAACACATAGCGACATGCAAATATTGCAGGGCGCCACTCCCCT
GTCCCTCACAGCCATCTTCCTGCCAGGGCGCACGCGCGCTGGGTGTTCCCGCCTAGTGACACTGGGCCCG
CGATTCCTTGGAGCGGGTTGATGACGTCAGCGTTCGAATTCCTGCAGCCCGGGGGATCCAGTCGACTGAA
TTGGATCGATAGAGCCTGCTTTTTTGTACAAAGTTGGCATTATAAAAAAGCATTGCTCATCAATTTGTTG
CAACGAACAGGTCACTATCAGTC
